Addgene plasmid #153008: pCAG CAG Glucagon-ICAM1-3xHA-pre-mGRASP
Purpose: Expresses glucagon peptide on mammalian cell surface
Depositing lab: Alice Ting. Depositing organization: Stanford University. Publication: Split-TurboID enables contact-dependent proximity labeling in cells. Cho KF, Branon TC, Rajeev S, Svinkina T, Udeshi ND, Thoudam T, Kwak C, Rhee HW, Lee IK, Carr SA, Ting AY. Proc Natl Acad Sci U S A. 2020 May 18. pii: 1919528117. doi: 10.1073/pnas.1919528117. PubMed 32424107.
Backbone
  Vector backbone: pCAG
  Backbone size w/o insert (bp): 5824
  Total vector size (bp): 8344
  Vector type: Mammalian Expression
Growth in bacteria
  Bacterial resistance: Ampicillin, 100 μg/mL
  Growth temperature: 37°C
  Growth strain: DH5alpha
  Copy number: High Copy
Gene/Insert
  Gene/Insert name: Glucagon-ICAM1-pre-mGRASP
  Insert size (bp): 2520
  Promoter: CAG
  Tag / fusion protein: 3x HA
  Cloning method: Gateway Cloning
  Sequencing primers: 5′ gaccggcggctctagagcctctg
Terms and licenses: Academic/Nonprofit Terms; Industry Terms: Not Available to Industry
How to cite: pCAG CAG Glucagon-ICAM1-3xHA-pre-mGRASP was a gift from Alice Ting (Addgene plasmid # 153008 ; http://n2t.net/addgene:153008 ; RRID:Addgene_153008)
