[The description below was written by a language model from this plasmid's Addgene catalogue record and pLannotate feature annotations shown in this document.]
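Description:
pCAG CAG Glucagon-ICAM1-3xHA-pre-mGRASP is a mammalian expression plasmid built on the pCAG backbone and designed to display the glucagon peptide on the surface of mammalian cells. It is maintained in E. coli as a high-copy plasmid through a ColE1/pUC-type origin and selected with ampicillin via the β-lactamase gene. The catalogue lists a total size of 8,344 bp, close to the 8,379 nt of the sequenced record that was annotated. Remnants of a lac promoter/operator region, a T3 promoter, and an SV40 origin with an SV40 poly(A) signal are also present in the backbone. The SV40 origin could permit episomal replication in cells expressing large T antigen.

Expression is driven by the CAG promoter, annotated here as its three components: the CMV immediate-early enhancer, the chicken β-actin promoter, and the chimeric β-actin/β-globin intron. The roughly 2.5 kb open reading frame is a single fusion. A short glucagon peptide segment lies at the N-terminal end, followed by a large fragment of human ICAM1, which presumably serves as an extended extracellular spacer. Next come a 3xHA epitope tag for detection and the pre-mGRASP scaffold, annotated as a human CD4 fragment joined to a neurexin-derived C-terminal segment. That scaffold would be expected to supply the membrane anchor, although the feature table does not annotate a signal peptide or transmembrane segment explicitly. Downstream, a second small chimeric intron, a WPRE, and bGH and rabbit β-globin poly(A) signals support transcript processing and stability. The record lists Gateway cloning as the assembly method. The associated publication concerns contact-dependent proximity labeling with split-TurboID, suggesting that the construct presents a surface ligand in cell–cell contact experiments.
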