Features (pLannotate 1.2.2; 27 found; start..end, strand, type, name):
      5..384     +  enhancer       CMV enhancer: human cytomegalovirus immediate early enhancer
    386..661     +  promoter       chicken β-actin promoter: No description available
    662..1678    +  intron         chimeric intron: chimera between introns from chicken β-actin and rabbit β-globin
   1676..1732    +  CDS            HBB (fragment): HBB_LEPEU - Experimental evidence at protein level: Swiss-Prot protein existence level 1. Involved in oxygen transport from the lung to the various peripheral tissues. From Lepus europaeus (European hare).
   1784..1870    +  CDS            GCG: GLUC_CAMDR - Experimental evidence at protein level: Swiss-Prot protein existence level 1. Glucagon plays a key role in glucose metabolism and homeostasis. Regulates blood glucose by increasing gluconeogenesis and decreasing glycolysis (By similarity). From Camelus dromedarius (Dromedary) (Arabian camel).
   1934..3298    +  CDS            ICAM1 (fragment): ICAM1_HUMAN - Experimental evidence at protein level: Swiss-Prot protein existence level 1. (Microbial infection) Upon Kaposi's sarcoma-associated herpesvirus/HHV-8 infection, is degraded by viral E3 ubiquitin ligase MIR2, presumably to prevent lysis of infected cells by cytotoxic T- lymphocytes and NK cell. From Homo sapiens (Human).
   3317..3406    +  CDS            3xHA: three tandem HA epitope tags
   3425..4105    +  CDS            CD4 (fragment): CD4_HUMAN - Experimental evidence at protein level: Swiss-Prot protein existence level 1. (Microbial infection) Primary receptor for human immunodeficiency virus-1 (HIV-1) (PubMed:2214026, PubMed:16331979, PubMed:9641677, PubMed:12089508). Down-regulated by HIV-1 Vpu (PubMed:17346169). Acts as a receptor for Human Herpes virus 7/HHV-7 (PubMed:7909607). From Homo sapiens (Human).
   4088..4252    +  CDS            nrxn3b (fragment): NR3BB_DANRE - Experimental evidence at transcript level: Swiss-Prot protein existence level 2. Neuronal cell surface protein that may be involved in cell recognition and cell adhesion. From Danio rerio (Zebrafish) (Brachydanio rerio).
   4275..4407    +  intron         chimeric intron: chimera between introns from human β-globin and immunoglobulin heavy chain genes
   4416..5004    +  misc_feature   WPRE: woodchuck hepatitis virus posttranscriptional regulatory element
   5008..5024    +  misc_feature   MCS (fragment): pUC18/19 multiple cloning site
   5037..5148    +  polyA_signal   bGH poly(A) signal: bovine growth hormone polyadenylation signal
   5244..5262    -  promoter       T3 promoter: promoter for bacteriophage T3 RNA polymerase
   5321..5395    +  CDS            HBB (fragment): HBB_PONPY - Experimental evidence at transcript level: Swiss-Prot protein existence level 2. Involved in oxygen transport from the lung to the various peripheral tissues. From Pongo pygmaeus (Bornean orangutan).
   5466..5521    +  polyA_signal   β-globin poly(A) signal: rabbit β-globin polyadenylation signal (Gil and Proudfoot, 1987)
   5906..5922    -  protein_bind   lac operator: The lac repressor binds to the lac operator to inhibit transcription in E. coli. This inhibition can be relieved by adding lactose or isopropyl-β-D-thiogalactopyranoside (IPTG). lac repressor encoded by lacI
   5930..5960    -  promoter       lac promoter: promoter for the E. coli lac operon
   5975..5996    -  protein_bind   CAP binding site: CAP binding activates transcription in the presence of cAMP. E. coli catabolite activator protein
   6009..6048    -  CDS            lacI (fragment): lac repressor; lacI; The lac repressor binds to the lac operator to inhibit transcription in E. coli. This inhibition can be relieved by adding lactose or isopropyl-β-D-thiogalactopyranoside (IPTG).
   6055..6077    +  promoter       SV40 promoter (fragment): SV40 enhancer and early promoter
   6101..6236    +  rep_origin     SV40 ori: SV40 origin of replication
   6256..6390    +  polyA_signal   SV40 poly(A) signal: SV40 polyadenylation signal
   6392..6446    -  CDS            lacI (fragment): lac repressor; lacI; The lac repressor binds to the lac operator to inhibit transcription in E. coli. This inhibition can be relieved by adding lactose or isopropyl-β-D-thiogalactopyranoside (IPTG).
   6629..7217    -  rep_origin     ori: high-copy-number ColE1/pMB1/pBR322/pUC origin of replication
   7388..8248    -  CDS            AmpR: β-lactamase; bla; confers resistance to ampicillin, carbenicillin, and related antibiotics
   8249..8353    -  promoter       AmpR promoter: bla
>Addgene plasmid #153008 | pCAG CAG Glucagon-ICAM1-3xHA-pre-mGRASP | addgene full sequence | sequence record 300185 | Addgene NGS Result
GGTCGACATTGATTATTGACTAGTTATTAATAGTAATCAATTACGGGGTCATTAGTTCATAGCCCATATA
TGGAGTTCCGCGTTACATAACTTACGGTAAATGGCCCGCCTGGCTGACCGCCCAACGACCCCCGCCCATT
GACGTCAATAATGACGTATGTTCCCATAGTAACGCCAATAGGGACTTTCCATTGACGTCAATGGGTGGAG
TATTTACGGTAAACTGCCCACTTGGCAGTACATCAAGTGTATCATATGCCAAGTACGCCCCCTATTGACG
TCAATGACGGTAAATGGCCCGCCTGGCATTATGCCCAGTACATGACCTTATGGGACTTTCCTACTTGGCA
GTACATCTACGTATTAGTCATCGCTATTACCATGGTCGAGGTGAGCCCCACGTTCTGCTTCACTCTCCCC
ATCTCCCCCCCCTCCCCACCCCCAATTTTGTATTTATTTATTTTTTAATTATTTTGTGCAGCGATGGGGG
CGGGGGGGGGGGGGGSGCGCGCCRGGSGGGGSGGGGGGGGGGGGGGGGSGGGGSGGGGSGAGGCGGAGAG
GTGCGGCGGCAGCCAATCAGAGCGGCGCGCTCCGAAAGTTTCCTTTTATGGCGAGGCGGCGGCGGCGGCG
GCCCTATAAAAAGCGAAGCGCGCGGCGGGCGGGAGTCGCTGCGCGCTGCCTTCGCCCCGTGCCCCGCTCC
GCCGCCGCCTCGCGCCGCCCGCCCCGGCTCTGACTGACCGCGTTACTCCCACAGGTGAGCGGGCGGGACG
GCCCTTCTCCTCCGGGCTGTAATTAGCGCTTGGTTTAATGACGGCTTGTTTCTTTTCTGTGGCTGCGTGA
AAGCCTTGAGGGGCTCCGGGAGGGCCCTTTGTGCGGGGGGAGCGGCTCGGGGGGTGCGTGCGTGTGTGTG
TGCGTGGGGAGCGCCGCGTGCGGCTCCGCGCTGCCCGGCGGCTGTGAGCGCTGCGGGCGCGGCGCGGGGC
TTTGTGCGCTCCGCAGTGTGCGCGAGGGGAGCGCGGCCGGGGGCGGTGCCCCGCGGTGCGGGGGGGGCTG
CGAGGGGAACAAAGGCTGCGTGCGGGGTGTGTGCGTGGGGGGGTGAGCAGGGGGTGTGGGCGCGTCGGTC
GGGCTGCAACCCCCCCTGCACCCCCCTCCCCGAGTTGCTGAGCACGGCCCGGCTTCGGGTGCGGGGCTCC
GTACGGGGCGTGGCGCGGGGCTCGCCGTGCCGGGCGGGGGGTGGCGGCAGGTGGGGGTGCCGGGCGGGGC
GGGGCCGCCTCGGGCCGGGGAGGGCTCGGGGGAGGGGCGCGGCGGCCCCCGGAGCGCCGGCGGCTGTCGA
GGCGCGGCGAGCCGCAGCCATTGCCTTTTATGGTAATCGTGCGAGAGGGCGCAGGGACTTCCTTTGTCCC
AAATCTGTGCGGAGCCGAAATCTGGGAGGCGCCGCCGCACCCCCTCTAGCGGGCGCGGGGCGAAGCGGTG
CGGCGCCGGCAGGAAGGAAATGGGCGGGGAGGGCCTTCGTGCGTCGCCGCGCCGCCGTCCCCTTCTCCCT
CTCCAGCCTCGGGGCTGTCCGCGGGGGGACGGCTGCCTTCGGGGGGGACGGGGCAGGGCGGGGTTCGGCT
TCTGGCGTGTGACCGGCGGCTCTAGAGCCTCTGCTAACCATGTTCATGCCTTCTTCTTTTTCCTACAGCT
CCTGGGCAACGTGCTGGTTATTGTGCTGTCTCATCATTTTGGCAAAGAATTCGGTACCATGAGTGCACTT
CTGATCCTAGCCCTTGTGGGAGCTGCTGTTGCTCATTCACAGGGCACATTCACCAGTGACTACAGCAAGT
ATCTGGACTCCAAGAAGGCCCAAGAGTTTGTGCAGTGGTTGATGAATACAGGTACCGGGAACGGAAATGG
CAATGGTAACGGGAATGGAAACGGCAATGGTAACGGGAATACTAGTCAGACATCTGTGTCCCCCTCAAAA
GTCATCCTGCCCCGGGGAGGCTCCGTGCTGGTGACATGCAGCACCTCCTGTGACCAGCCCAAGTTGTTGG
GCATAGAGACCCCGTTGCCTAAAAAGGAGTTGCTCCTGCCTGGGAACAACCGGAAGGTGTATGAACTGAG
CAATGTGCAAGAAGATAGCCAACCAATGTGCTATTCAAACTGCCCTGATGGGCAGTCAACAGCTAAAACC
TTCCTCACCGTGTACTGGACTCCAGAACGGGTGGAACTGGCACCCCTCCCCTCTTGGCAGCCAGTGGGCA
AGAACCTTACCCTACGCTGCCAGGTGGAGGGTGGGGCACCCCGGGCCAACCTCACCGTGGTGCTGCTCCG
TGGGGAGAAGGAGCTGAAACGGGAGCCAGCTGTGGGGGAGCCCGCTGAGGTCACGACCACGGTGCTGGTG
AGGAGAGATCACCATGGAGCCAATTTCTCGTGCCGCACTGAACTGGACCTGCGGCCCCAAGGGCTGGAGC
TGTTTGAGAACACCTCGGCCCCCTACCAGCTCCAGACCTTTGTCCTGCCAGCGACTCCCCCACAACTTGT
CAGCCCCCGGGTCCTAGAGGTGGACACGCAGGGGACCGTGGTCTGTTCCCTGGACGGGCTGTTCCCAGTC
TCGGAGGCCCAGGTCCACCTGGCACTGGGGGACCAGAGGTTGAACCCCACAGTCACCTATGGCAACGACT
CCTTCTCGGCCAAGGCCTCAGTCAGTGTGACCGCAGAGGACGAGGGCACCCAGCGGCTGACGTGTGCAGT
AATACTGGGGAACCAGAGCCAGGAGACACTGCAGACAGTGACCATCTACAGCTTTCCGGCGCCCAACGTG
ATTCTGACGAAGCCAGAGGTCTCAGAAGGGACCGAGGTGACAGTGAAGTGTGAGGCCCACCCTAGAGCCA
AGGTGACGCTGAATGGGGTTCCAGCCCAGCCACTGGGCCCGAGGGCCCAGCTCCTGCTGAAGGCCACCCC
AGAGGACAACGGGCGCAGCTTCTCCTGCTCTGCAACCCTGGAGGTGGCCGGCCAGCTTATACACAAGAAC
CAGACCCGGGAGCTTCGTGTCCTGTATGGCCCCCGACTGGACGAGAGGGATTGTCCGGGAAACTGGACGT
GGCCAGAAAATTCCCAGCAGACTCCAATGTGCCAGGCTTGGGGGAACCCATTGCCCGAGCTCAAGTGTCT
AAAGGATGGCACTTTCCCACTGCCCATCGGGGAATCAGTGACTGTCACTCGAGATCTTGAGGGCACCTAC
CTCTGTCGGGCCAGGAGCACTCAAGGGGAGGTCACCCGCGAGGTGACCGTGAATGTGCTCTCCCCCCGGT
ATGAGGTTAACACCGGTGCGGCCGTTTACCCATACGATGTTCCTGACTATGCGGGCTATCCCTATGACGT
CCCGGACTATGCAGGATCCTATCCATATGACGTTCCAGATTACGCTCCGGCCGCCACCGGTCTTAAGGTC
GACTTTCAGAAAGCTAGCTCTATTGTTTATAAGAAGGAGGGGGAACAGGTGGAGTTCAGTTTCCCATTGG
CCTTCACAGTCGAGAAGCTCACAGGATCAGGAGAGTTGTGGTGGCAGGCCGAAAGAGCCTCCTCCAGCAA
GAGTTGGATCACTTTTGATCTGAAAAACAAAGAAGTGAGCGTGAAGAGAGTCACACAGGACCCTAAGCTG
CAGATGGGCAAGAAGTTGCCTTTGCACTTGACACTCCCCCAAGCCCTGCCCCAGTATGCTGGCTCCGGGA
ACCTCACCCTCGCCTTGGAGGCTAAGACCGGAAAGTTGCATCAGGAGGTCAACCTCGTGGTGATGAGGGC
AACACAGCTGCAGAAGAACCTGACCTGCGAAGTGTGGGGTCCCACCTCACCTAAACTGATGCTGTCTCTG
AAGCTGGAGAATAAGGAGGCTAAAGTCAGTAAAAGAGAGAAGGCTGTGTGGGTCCTTAACCCGGAGGCAG
GGATGTGGCAGTGTCTTCTTAGCGACTCTGGACAGGTGCTGCTGGAGAGCAACATCAAGGTGCTTCCTAC
TTGGTCAACACCAGTACAGCCGATGGCCCTGATCGTACTCGGGGGAGTCGCCGGCCTGCTTCTGTTTATC
GGCCTGGGCATCTTCTTCTGCGTACGCTACAAGTATCGCAACAGGGATGAGGGATCTTACCACGTTGACG
AATCTAGGAACTATATCAGTAACAGCGCTCAGAGTAATGGCGCCGTGGTTAAAGAGAAACAGCCCTCCAG
CGCCAAATCAGCAAACAAAAACAAGAAAAACAAGGATAAAGAGTACTACGTACTTAAGTAACTCGAGGCC
GCAGGTAAGTATCAAGGTTACAAGACAGGTTTAAGGAGACCAATAGAAACTGGGCTTGTCGAGACAGAGA
AGACTCTTGCGTTTCTGATAGGCACCTATTGGTCTTACTGACATCCACTTTGCCTTTCTCTCCACAGGTG
TCGACAATCAACCTCTGGATTACAAAATTTGTGAAAGATTGACTGGTATTCTTAACTATGTTGCTCCTTT
TACGCTATGTGGATACGCTGCTTTAATGCCTTTGTATCATGCTATTGCTTCCCGTATGGCTTTCATTTTC
TCCTCCTTGTATAAATCCTGGTTGCTGTCTCTTTATGAGGAGTTGTGGCCCGTTGTCAGGCAACGTGGCG
TGGTGTGCACTGTGTTTGCTGACGCAACCCCCACTGGTTGGGGCATTGCCACCACCTGTCAGCTCCTTTC
CGGGACTTTCGCTTTCCCCCTCCCTATTGCCACGGCGGAACTCATCGCCGCCTGCCTTGCCCGCTGCTGG
ACAGGGGCTCGGCTGTTGGGCACTGACAATTCCGTGGTGTTGTCGGGGAAGCTGACGTCCTTTCCATGGC
TGCTCGCCTGTGTTGCCACCTGGATTCTGCGCGGGACGTCCTTCTGCTACGTCCCTTCGGCCCTCAATCC
AGCGGACCTTCCTTCCCGCGGCCTGCTGCCGGCTCTGCGGCCTCTTCCGCGTCTTCGCCTTCGCCCTCAG
ACGAGTCGGATCTCCCTTTGGGCCGCCTCCCCGCCTGGAATTCGAGCTCGGTACGATCAGCCTCGACTGT
GCCTTCTAGTTGCCAGCCATCTGTTGTTTGCCCCTCCCCCGTGCCTTCCTTGACCCTGGAAGGTGCCACT
CCCACTGTCCTTTCCTAATAAAATGAGGAAATTGCATCGCATTGTCTGAGTAGGTGTCATTCTATTCTGG
GGGGTGGGGTGGGGCAGGACAGCAAGGGGGAGGATTGGGAAGACAATAGCCCAGCTTTTGTTCCCTTTAG
TGAGGGTTAATTGCGCGCTTGGCGTAATCATGGTCATAGCTGTTTCCTGTGTGAAATTGTTATCCGCTAA
TTCACTCCTCAGGTGCAGGCTGCCTATCAGAAGGTGGTGGCTGGTGTGGCCAATGCCCTGGCTCACAAAT
ACCACTGAGATCTTTTTCCCTCTGCCAAAAATTATGGGGACATCATGAAGCCCCTTGAGCATCTGACTTC
TGGCTAATAAAGGAAATTTATTTTCATTGCAATAGTGTGTTGGAATTTTTTGTGTCTCTCACTCGGAAGG
ACATATGGGAGGGCAAATCATTTAAAACATCAGAATGAGTATTTGGTTTAGAGTTTGGCAACATATGCCC
ATATGCTGGCTGCCATGAACAAAGGTTGGCTATAAAGAGGTCATCAGTATATGAAACAGCCCCCTGCTGT
CCATTCCTTATTCCATAGAAAAGCCTTGACTTGAGGTTAGATTTTTTTTATATTTTGTTTTGTGTTATTT
TTTTCTTTAACATCCCTAAAATTTTCCTTACATGTTTTACTAGCCAGATTTTTCCTCCTCTCCTGACTAC
TCCCAGTCATAGCTGTCCCTCTTCTCTTATGGAGATCCCTCGACCTGCAGCCCAAGCTTGGCGTAATCAT
GGTCATAGCTGTTTCCTGTGTGAAATTGTTATCCGCTCACAATTCCACACAACATACGAGCCGGAAGCAT
AAAGTGTAAAGCCTGGGGTGCCTAATGAGTGAGCTAACTCACATTAATTGCGTTGCGCTCACTGCCCGCT
TTCCAGTCGGGAAACCTGTCGTGCCAGCGGATCCGCATCTCAATTAGTCAGCAACCATAGTCCCGCCCCT
AACTCCGCCCATCCCGCCCCTAACTCCGCCCAGTTCCGCCCATTCTCCGCCCCATGGCTGACTAATTTTT
TTTATTTATGCAGAGGCCGAGGCCGCCTCGGCCTCTGAGCTATTCCAGAAGTAGTGAGGAGGCTTTTTTG
GAGGCCTAGGCTTTTGCAAAAAGCTAACTTGTTTATTGCAGCTTATAATGGTTACAAATAAAGCAATAGC
ATCACAAATTTCACAAATAAAGCATTTTTTTCACTGCATTCTAGTTGTGGTTTGTCCAAACTCATCAATG
TATCTTATCATGTCTGGATCCGCTGCATTAATGAATCGGCCAACGCGCGGGGAGAGGCGGTTTGCGTATT
GGGCGCTCTTCCGCTTCCTCGCTCACTGACTCGCTGCGCTCGGTCGTTCGGCTGCGGCGAGCGGTATCAG
CTCACTCAAAGGCGGTAATACGGTTATCCACAGAATCAGGGGATAACGCAGGAAAGAACATGTGAGCAAA
AGGCCAGCAAAAGGCCAGGAACCGTAAAAAGGCCGCGTTGCTGGCGTTTTTCCATAGGCTCCGCCCCCCT
GACGAGCATCACAAAAATCGACGCTCAAGTCAGAGGTGGCGAAACCCGACAGGACTATAAAGATACCAGG
CGTTTCCCCCTGGAAGCTCCCTCGTGCGCTCTCCTGTTCCGACCCTGCCGCTTACCGGATACCTGTCCGC
CTTTCTCCCTTCGGGAAGCGTGGCGCTTTCTCATAGCTCACGCTGTAGGTATCTCAGTTCGGTGTAGGTC
GTTCGCTCCAAGCTGGGCTGTGTGCACGAACCCCCCGTTCAGCCCGACCGCTGCGCCTTATCCGGTAACT
ATCGTCTTGAGTCCAACCCGGTAAGACACGACTTATCGCCACTGGCAGCAGCCACTGGTAACAGGATTAG
CAGAGCGAGGTATGTAGGCGGTGCTACAGAGTTCTTGAAGTGGTGGCCTAACTACGGCTACACTAGAAGA
ACAGTATTTGGTATCTGCGCTCTGCTGAAGCCAGTTACCTTCGGAAAAAGAGTTGGTAGCTCTTGATCCG
GCAAACAAACCACCGCTGGTAGCGGTGGTTTTTTTGTTTGCAAGCAGCAGATTACGCGCAGAAAAAAAGG
ATCTCAAGAAGATCCTTTGATCTTTTCTACGGGGTCTGACGCTCAGTGGAACGAAAACTCACGTTAAGGG
ATTTTGGTCATGAGATTATCAAAAAGGATCTTCACCTAGATCCTTTTAAATTAAAAATGAAGTTTTAAAT
CAATCTAAAGTATATATGAGTAAACTTGGTCTGACAGTTACCAATGCTTAATCAGTGAGGCACCTATCTC
AGCGATCTGTCTATTTCGTTCATCCATAGTTGCCTGACTCCCCGTCGTGTAGATAACTACGATACGGGAG
GGCTTACCATCTGGCCCCAGTGCTGCAATGATACCGCGAGACCCACGCTCACCGGCTCCAGATTTATCAG
CAATAAACCAGCCAGCCGGAAGGGCCGAGCGCAGAAGTGGTCCTGCAACTTTATCCGCCTCCATCCAGTC
TATTAATTGTTGCCGGGAAGCTAGAGTAAGTAGTTCGCCAGTTAATAGTTTGCGCAACGTTGTTGCCATT
GCTACAGGCATCGTGGTGTCACGCTCGTCGTTTGGTATGGCTTCATTCAGCTCCGGTTCCCAACGATCAA
GGCGAGTTACATGATCCCCCATGTTGTGCAAAAAAGCGGTTAGCTCCTTCGGTCCTCCGATCGTTGTCAG
AAGTAAGTTGGCCGCAGTGTTATCACTCATGGTTATGGCAGCACTGCATAATTCTCTTACTGTCATGCCA
TCCGTAAGATGCTTTTCTGTGACTGGTGAGTACTCAACCAAGTCATTCTGAGAATAGTGTATGCGGCGAC
CGAGTTGCTCTTGCCCGGCGTCAATACGGGATAATACCGCGCCACATAGCAGAACTTTAAAAGTGCTCAT
CATTGGAAAACGTTCTTCGGGGCGAAAACTCTCAAGGATCTTACCGCTGTTGAGATCCAGTTCGATGTAA
CCCACTCGTGCACCCAACTGATCTTCAGCATCTTTTACTTTCACCAGCGTTTCTGGGTGAGCAAAAACAG
GAAGGCAAAATGCCGCAAAAAAGGGAATAAGGGCGACACGGAAATGTTGAATACTCATACTCTTCCTTTT
TCAATATTATTGAAGCATTTATCAGGGTTATTGTCTCATGAGCGGATACATATTTGAATGTATTTAGAAA
AATAAACAAATAGGGGTTCCGCGCACATTTCCCCGAAAAGTGCCACCTG
